>Addgene plasmid #163586 | pCAG-Noggin | addgene full sequence | sequence record 340554 | Addgene NGS Result
GGTCGACATTGATTATTGACTAGTTATTAATAGTAATCAATTACGGGGTCATTAGTTCATAGCCCATATA
TGGAGTTCCGCGTTACATAACTTACGGTAAATGGCCCGCCTGGCTGACCGCCCAACGACCCCCGCCCATT
GACGTCAATAATGACGTATGTTCCCATAGTAACGCCAATAGGGACTTTCCATTGACGTCAATGGGTGGAG
TATTTACGGTAAACTGCCCACTTGGCAGTACATCAAGTGTATCATATGCCAAGTACGCCCCCTATTGACG
TCAATGACGGTAAATGGCCCGCCTGGCATTATGCCCAGTACATGACCTTATGGGACTTTCCTACTTGGCA
GTACATCTACGTATTAGTCATCGCTATTACCATGGTCGAGGTGAGCCCCACGTTCTGCTTCACTCTCCCC
ATCTCCCCCCCCTCCCCACCCCCAATTTTGTATTTATTTATTTTTTAATTATTTTGTGCAGCGATGGGGG
CGGGGGGGGGGGGGGNSGCGCGCCRGGSGGGGSGGGGSGGGGSGRGGGGSGGGGCGGGGCGAGGCGGAGA
GGTGCGGCGGCAGCCAATCAGAGCGGCGCGCTCCGAAAGTTTCCTTTTATGGCGAGGCGGCGGCGGCGGC
GGCCCTATAAAAAGCGAAGCGCGCGGCGGGCGGGAGTCGCTGCGCGCTGCCTTCGCCCCGTGCCCCGCTC
CGCCGCCGCCTCGCGCCGCCCGCCCCGGCTCTGACTGACCGCGTTACTCCCACAGGTGAGCGGGCGGGAC
GGCCCTTCTCCTCCGGGCTGTAATTAGCGCTTGGTTTAATGACGGCTTGTTTCTTTTCTGTGGCTGCGTG
AAAGCCTTGAGGGGCTCCGGGAGGGCCCTTTGTGCGGGGGGAGCGGCTCGGGGGGTGCGTGCGTGTGTGT
GTGCGTGGGGAGCGCCGCGTGCGGCTCCGCGCTGCCCGGCGGCTGTGAGCGCTGCGGGCGCGGCGCGGGG
CTTTGTGCGCTCCGCAGTGTGCGCGAGGGGAGCGCGGCCGGGGGCGGTGCCCCGCGGTGCGGGGGGGGCT
GCGAGGGGAACAAAGGCTGCGTGCGGGGTGTGTGCGTGGGGGGGTGAGCAGGGGGTGTGGGCGCGTCGGT
CGGGCTGCAACCCCCCCTGCACCCCCCTCCCCGAGTTGCTGAGCACGGCCCGGCTTCGGGTGCGGGGCTC
CGTACGGGGCGTGGCGCGGGGCTCGCCGTGCCGGGCGGGGGGTGGCGGCAGGTGGGGGTGCCGGGCGGGG
CGGGGCCGCCTCGGGCCGGGGAGGGCTCGGGGGAGGGGCGCGGCGGCCCCCGGAGCGCCGGCGGCTGTCG
AGGCGCGGCGAGCCGCAGCCATTGCCTTTTATGGTAATCGTGCGAGAGGGCGCAGGGACTTCCTTTGTCC
CAAATCTGTGCGGAGCCGAAATCTGGGAGGCGCCGCCGCACCCCCTCTAGCGGGCGCGGGGCGAAGCGGT
GCGGCGCCGGCAGGAAGGAAATGGGCGGGGAGGGCCTTCGTGCGTCGCCGCGCCGCCGTCCCCTTCTCCC
TCTCCAGCCTCGGGGCTGTCCGCGGGGGGACGGCTGCCTTCGGGGGGGACGGGGCAGGGCGGGGTTCGGC
TTCTGGCGTGTGACCGGCGGCTCTAGAGCCTCTGCTAACCATGTTCATGCCTTCTTCTTTTTCCTACAGC
TCCTGGGCAACGTGCTGGTTATTGTGCTGTCTCATCATTTTGGCAAAGAATTCGCCACCATGGAGCGCTG
CCCCAGCCTGGGGGTCACCCTCTACGCCCTGGTGGTGGTCCTGGGGCTGCGGGCAGCACCAGCCGGCGGC
CAGCACTATCTACACATCCGCCCAGCACCCAGCGACAACCTGCCCCTGGTGGACCTCATCGAACATCCAG
ACCCTATCTTTGACCCTAAGGAGAAGGATCTGAACGAGACGCTGCTGCGCTCGCTGCTCGGGGGCCACTA
CGACCCGGGCTTTATGGCTACTTCGCCCCCTGAGGACCGACCCGGAGGGGGCGGGGGACCGGCTGGAGGT
GCCGAGGACCTGGCGGAGCTGGACCAGCTGCTGCGGCAGCGGCCGTCGGGGGCCATGCCGAGCGAGATCA
AAGGGCTGGAGTTCTCCGAGGGCTTGGCCCAAGGCAAGAAACAGCGCCTGAGCAAGAAGCTGAGGAGGAA
GTTACAGATGTGGCTGTGGTCACAGACCTTCTGCCCGGTGCTGTACGCGTGGAATGACCTAGGCAGCCGC
TTTTGGCCACGCTACGTGAAGGTGGGCAGCTGCTTCAGCAAGCGCTCCTGCTCTGTGCCCGAGGGCATGG
TGTGTAAGCCATCCAAGTCTGTGCACCTCACGGTGCTGCGGTGGCGCTGTCAGCGGCGCGGGGGTCAGCG
CTGCGGCTGGATTCCCATCCAGTACCCCATCATTTCCGAGTGTAAGTGTTCCTGCTAGGCGGCCGCACTC
CTCAGGTGCAGGCTGCCTATCAGAAGGTGGTGGCTGGTGTGGCCAATGCCCTGGCTCACAAATACCACTG
AGATCTTTTTCCCTCTGCCAAAAATTATGGGGACATCATGAAGCCCCTTGAGCATCTGACTTCTGGCTAA
TAAAGGAAATTTATTTTCATTGCAATAGTGTGTTGGAATTTTTTGTGTCTCTCACTCGGAAGGACATATG
GGAGGGCAAATCATTTAAAACATCAGAATGAGTATTTGGTTTAGAGTTTGGCAACATATGCCCATATGCT
GGCTGCCATGAACAAAGGTTGGCTATAAAGAGGTCATCAGTATATGAAACAGCCCCCTGCTGTCCATTCC
TTATTCCATAGAAAAGCCTTGACTTGAGGTTAGATTTTTTTTATATTTTGTTTTGTGTTATTTTTTTCTT
TAACATCCCTAAAATTTTCCTTACATGTTTTACTAGCCAGATTTTTCCTCCTCTCCTGACTACTCCCAGT
CATAGCTGTCCCTCTTCTCTTATGGAGATCCCTCGACCTGCAGCCCAAGCTTGGCGTAATCATGGTCATA
GCTGTTTCCTGTGTGAAATTGTTATCCGCTCACAATTCCACACAACATACGAGCCGGAAGCATAAAGTGT
AAAGCCTGGGGTGCCTAATGAGTGAGCTAACTCACATTAATTGCGTTGCGCTCACTGCCCGCTTTCCAGT
CGGGAAACCTGTCGTGCCAGCGGATCCGCATCTCAATTAGTCAGCAACCATAGTCCCGCCCCTAACTCCG
CCCATCCCGCCCCTAACTCCGCCCAGTTCCGCCCATTCTCCGCCCCATGGCTGACTAATTTTTTTTATTT
ATGCAGAGGCCGAGGCCGCCTCGGCCTCTGAGCTATTCCAGAAGTAGTGAGGAGGCTTTTTTGGAGGCCT
AGGCTTTTGCAAAAAGCTAACTTGTTTATTGCAGCTTATAATGGTTACAAATAAAGCAATAGCATCACAA
ATTTCACAAATAAAGCATTTTTTTCACTGCATTCTAGTTGTGGTTTGTCCAAACTCATCAATGTATCTTA
TCATGTCTGGATCCGCTGCATTAATGAATCGGCCAACGCGCGGGGAGAGGCGGTTTGCGTATTGGGCGCT
CTTCCGCTTCCTCGCTCACTGACTCGCTGCGCTCGGTCGTTCGGCTGCGGCGAGCGGTATCAGCTCACTC
AAAGGCGGTAATACGGTTATCCACAGAATCAGGGGATAACGCAGGAAAGAACATGTGAGCAAAAGGCCAG
CAAAAGGCCAGGAACCGTAAAAAGGCCGCGTTGCTGGCGTTTTTCCATAGGCTCCGCCCCCCTGACGAGC
ATCACAAAAATCGACGCTCAAGTCAGAGGTGGCGAAACCCGACAGGACTATAAAGATACCAGGCGTTTCC
CCCTGGAAGCTCCCTCGTGCGCTCTCCTGTTCCGACCCTGCCGCTTACCGGATACCTGTCCGCCTTTCTC
CCTTCGGGAAGCGTGGCGCTTTCTCATAGCTCACGCTGTAGGTATCTCAGTTCGGTGTAGGTCGTTCGCT
CCAAGCTGGGCTGTGTGCACGAACCCCCCGTTCAGCCCGACCGCTGCGCCTTATCCGGTAACTATCGTCT
TGAGTCCAACCCGGTAAGACACGACTTATCGCCACTGGCAGCAGCCACTGGTAACAGGATTAGCAGAGCG
AGGTATGTAGGCGGTGCTACAGAGTTCTTGAAGTGGTGGCCTAACTACGGCTACACTAGAAGAACAGTAT
TTGGTATCTGCGCTCTGCTGAAGCCAGTTACCTTCGGAAAAAGAGTTGGTAGCTCTTGATCCGGCAAACA
AACCACCGCTGGTAGCGGTGGTTTTTTTGTTTGCAAGCAGCAGATTACGCGCAGAAAAAAAGGATCTCAA
GAAGATCCTTTGATCTTTTCTACGGGGTCTGACGCTCAGTGGAACGAAAACTCACGTTAAGGGATTTTGG
TCATGAGATTATCAAAAAGGATCTTCACCTAGATCCTTTTAAATTAAAAATGAAGTTTTAAATCAATCTA
AAGTATATATGAGTAAACTTGGTCTGACAGTTACCAATGCTTAATCAGTGAGGCACCTATCTCAGCGATC
TGTCTATTTCGTTCATCCATAGTTGCCTGACTCCCCGTCGTGTAGATAACTACGATACGGGAGGGCTTAC
CATCTGGCCCCAGTGCTGCAATGATACCGCGAGACCCACGCTCACCGGCTCCAGATTTATCAGCAATAAA
CCAGCCAGCCGGAAGGGCCGAGCGCAGAAGTGGTCCTGCAACTTTATCCGCCTCCATCCAGTCTATTAAT
TGTTGCCGGGAAGCTAGAGTAAGTAGTTCGCCAGTTAATAGTTTGCGCAACGTTGTTGCCATTGCTACAG
GCATCGTGGTGTCACGCTCGTCGTTTGGTATGGCTTCATTCAGCTCCGGTTCCCAACGATCAAGGCGAGT
TACATGATCCCCCATGTTGTGCAAAAAAGCGGTTAGCTCCTTCGGTCCTCCGATCGTTGTCAGAAGTAAG
TTGGCCGCAGTGTTATCACTCATGGTTATGGCAGCACTGCATAATTCTCTTACTGTCATGCCATCCGTAA
GATGCTTTTCTGTGACTGGTGAGTACTCAACCAAGTCATTCTGAGAATAGTGTATGCGGCGACCGAGTTG
CTCTTGCCCGGCGTCAATACGGGATAATACCGCGCCACATAGCAGAACTTTAAAAGTGCTCATCATTGGA
AAACGTTCTTCGGGGCGAAAACTCTCAAGGATCTTACCGCTGTTGAGATCCAGTTCGATGTAACCCACTC
GTGCACCCAACTGATCTTCAGCATCTTTTACTTTCACCAGCGTTTCTGGGTGAGCAAAAACAGGAAGGCA
AAATGCCGCAAAAAAGGGAATAAGGGCGACACGGAAATGTTGAATACTCATACTCTTCCTTTTTCAATAT
TATTGAAGCATTTATCAGGGTTATTGTCTCATGAGCGGATACATATTTGAATGTATTTAGAAAAATAAAC
AAATAGGGGTTCCGCGCACATTTCCCCGAAAAGTGCCACCTG
Features (pLannotate 1.2.2; 18 found; start..end, strand, type, name):
      5..384     +  enhancer       CMV enhancer: human cytomegalovirus immediate early enhancer
    386..662     +  promoter       chicken β-actin promoter: No description available
    663..1679    +  intron         chimeric intron: chimera between introns from chicken β-actin and rabbit β-globin
   1677..1733    +  CDS            HBB (fragment): HBB_LEPEU - Experimental evidence at protein level: Swiss-Prot protein existence level 1. Involved in oxygen transport from the lung to the various peripheral tissues. From Lepus europaeus (European hare).
   1740..2435    +  CDS            Nog: NOGG_MOUSE - Experimental evidence at transcript level: Swiss-Prot protein existence level 2. Essential for cartilage morphogenesis and joint formation. Inhibitor of bone morphogenetic proteins (BMP) signaling which is required for growth and patterning of the neural tube and somite (PubMed:9585504, PubMed:9603738). Inhibits chondrocyte differentiation through its interaction with GDF5 and, probably, GDF6 (By similarity). From Mus musculus (Mouse).
   2447..2518    +  CDS            HBB (fragment): HBB_ECHTE - Experimental evidence at protein level: Swiss-Prot protein existence level 1. Involved in oxygen transport from the lung to the various peripheral tissues. From Echinops telfairi (Lesser hedgehog tenrec).
   2589..2644    +  polyA_signal   β-globin poly(A) signal: rabbit β-globin polyadenylation signal (Gil and Proudfoot, 1987)
   3029..3045    -  protein_bind   lac operator: The lac repressor binds to the lac operator to inhibit transcription in E. coli. This inhibition can be relieved by adding lactose or isopropyl-β-D-thiogalactopyranoside (IPTG). lac repressor encoded by lacI
   3053..3083    -  promoter       lac promoter: promoter for the E. coli lac operon
   3098..3119    -  protein_bind   CAP binding site: CAP binding activates transcription in the presence of cAMP. E. coli catabolite activator protein
   3132..3171    -  CDS            lacI (fragment): lac repressor; lacI; The lac repressor binds to the lac operator to inhibit transcription in E. coli. This inhibition can be relieved by adding lactose or isopropyl-β-D-thiogalactopyranoside (IPTG).
   3178..3200    +  promoter       SV40 promoter (fragment): SV40 enhancer and early promoter
   3224..3359    +  rep_origin     SV40 ori: SV40 origin of replication
   3379..3513    +  polyA_signal   SV40 poly(A) signal: SV40 polyadenylation signal
   3515..3569    -  CDS            lacI (fragment): lac repressor; lacI; The lac repressor binds to the lac operator to inhibit transcription in E. coli. This inhibition can be relieved by adding lactose or isopropyl-β-D-thiogalactopyranoside (IPTG).
   3752..4340    -  rep_origin     ori: high-copy-number ColE1/pMB1/pBR322/pUC origin of replication
   4511..5371    -  CDS            AmpR: β-lactamase; bla; confers resistance to ampicillin, carbenicillin, and related antibiotics
   5372..5476    -  promoter       AmpR promoter: bla
