[The description below was written by a language model from this plasmid's Addgene catalogue record and pLannotate feature annotations shown in this document.]
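Description:
pCAG-Noggin is a 5.5 kb mammalian expression plasmid built on a pCAG backbone and carrying the mouse Nog coding sequence, which encodes Noggin, a secreted antagonist of bone morphogenetic protein (BMP) signaling. It is maintained in E. coli as a high-copy plasmid through a ColE1/pUC-type origin of replication and is selected with ampicillin via the β-lactamase gene and its native promoter.

Expression is driven by the composite CAG promoter, annotated here as the human cytomegalovirus immediate-early enhancer, the chicken β-actin promoter and a chimeric chicken β-actin/rabbit β-globin intron. Together these give strong, broadly active transcription in mammalian cells. The Nog open reading frame sits immediately downstream and is followed by the rabbit β-globin polyadenylation signal. The short "HBB" fragments annotated on either side of the insert most likely reflect residual β-globin exon sequence that belongs to the CAG cassette, not fused coding sequence. No epitope tag or fluorescent reporter is annotated, so Noggin appears to be expressed untagged. The backbone also contains an SV40 origin of replication, which can support episomal replication in cells expressing SV40 large T antigen, an SV40 poly(A) signal, and remnants of lac regulatory sequences (promoter, operator, CAP site, lacI fragments) left over from the cloning vector. No mammalian selection marker is annotated, which suits transient expression.

The stated purpose is to express Noggin in mammalian cells. The associated study concerns BMP receptor signaling during dendrite remodeling in olfactory bulb mitral cells, so the plasmid was presumably used to block BMP signaling in that work.
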