Addgene plasmid #163586: pCAG-Noggin
Purpose: Expresses Noggin in mammalian cells
Depositing lab: Takeshi Imai. Publication: BMPR-2 gates activity-dependent stabilization of primary dendrites during mitral cell remodeling. Aihara S, Fujimoto S, Sakaguchi R, Imai T. Cell Rep. 2021 Jun 22;35(12):109276. doi: 10.1016/j.celrep.2021.109276. PubMed 34161760.
Backbone
  Vector backbone: pCAG
  Vector type: Mammalian Expression
Growth in bacteria
  Bacterial resistance: Ampicillin, 100 μg/mL
  Growth temperature: 37°C
  Growth strain: DH5alpha
  Copy number: High Copy
Gene/Insert
  Gene/Insert name: Nog
  Species: M. musculus (mouse)
  Insert size (bp): 712
  Entrez Gene: Nog
Resource information
  A portion of this plasmid was derived from a plasmid made by: pCAG vector is derived from Addgene #14797.
Terms and licenses: Academic/Nonprofit Terms; Industry Terms: Not Available to Industry
How to cite: pCAG-Noggin was a gift from Takeshi Imai (Addgene plasmid # 163586 ; http://n2t.net/addgene:163586 ; RRID:Addgene_163586)
